Addgene plasmid #128583: pLZRS-ER-Rac1-P29S-shortlinker
Purpose: For mammalian cell expression of P29S mutant murine RAC1 carrying a modified hormone-binding domain of murine ERalpha at the N-terminus. Activation of expressed latent fusion protein induced by 4-OHT
Depositing lab: Julian Downward. Depositing organization: Francis Crick Institute. Publication: RAC1(P29S) Induces a Mesenchymal Phenotypic Switch via Serum Response Factor to Promote Melanoma Development and Therapy Resistance. Lionarons DA, Hancock DC, Rana S, East P, Moore C, Murillo MM, Carvalho J, Spencer-Dene B, Herbert E, Stamp G, Damry D, Calado DP, Rosewell I, Fritsch R, Neubig RR, Molina-Arcas M, Downward J. Cancer Cell. 2019 Jul 8;36(1):68-83.e9. doi: 10.1016/j.ccell.2019.05.015. Epub 2019 Jun 27. PubMed 31257073.
Backbone
  Vector backbone: pLZRS
  Backbone manufacturer: Addgene plasmid 21199
  Vector type: Mammalian Expression, Retroviral
  Selectable markers: Puromycin
Growth in bacteria
  Bacterial resistance: Ampicillin, 100 μg/mL
  Growth temperature: 37°C
  Growth strain: NEB Stable
  Copy number: Low Copy
Gene/Insert
  Gene/Insert name: Rac1
  Species: M. musculus (mouse)
  Mutation: Changed Proline29 to Serine in the RAC1 moiety.
  Entrez Gene: Rac1 (a.k.a. D5Ertd559e)
  Tag / fusion protein: Modified hormone binding domain of ER alpha (N terminal on insert)
Terms and licenses: Academic/Nonprofit Terms; Industry Terms: Not Available to Industry
How to cite: pLZRS-ER-Rac1-P29S-shortlinker was a gift from Julian Downward (Addgene plasmid # 128583 ; http://n2t.net/addgene:128583 ; RRID:Addgene_128583)
