[The description below was written by a language model from this plasmid's Addgene catalogue record and pLannotate feature annotations shown in this document.]
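Description:
pLZRS-ER-Rac1-P29S-shortlinker is a 12.3 kb Moloney murine leukemia virus-based retroviral expression vector built on the pLZRS backbone, designed to deliver a conditionally active oncogenic RAC1 mutant into mammalian cells. In bacteria it is maintained through a ColE1/pUC-type origin and an ampicillin resistance gene; although that origin type is usually high copy, the record lists the plasmid as low copy and names a recombination-tolerant growth strain, which fits a large construct carrying repeated LTRs.

The proviral portion runs from a 5' MMLV LTR through the Ψ packaging signal, a truncated gag lacking its start codon, and a pol fragment containing the splice acceptor, into the payload and then the 3' LTR. No internal promoter is annotated upstream of the insert, so expression is presumably driven from the 5' LTR. The insert is a single fusion reading frame. A fragment of mouse Esr1 encoding a modified hormone-binding domain of ERα sits at the N-terminus, separated by only a very short gap (the "shortlinker" of the name) from mouse Rac1 carrying the P29S substitution. The fusion is made as a latent protein and is activated by adding 4-hydroxytamoxifen, allowing acute, controllable switching-on of RAC1(P29S) signalling.

Outside the LTRs, the backbone carries a PGK promoter-driven puromycin resistance cassette with an SV40 polyadenylation signal, together with Epstein-Barr virus EBNA1 and oriP. These elements allow the plasmid to persist as an episome in transfected packaging cells under puromycin selection. Because the puromycin cassette lies outside the packaged genome, it would not be transferred to transduced target cells. The associated publication used RAC1(P29S) constructs to study melanoma development and therapy resistance.
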