Features (pLannotate 1.2.2; 23 found; start..end, strand, type, name):
    535..892     +  misc_feature   MMLV Ψ: packaging signal of Moloney murine leukemia virus (MMLV)
    957..1373    +  CDS            gag (truncated): truncated Moloney murine leukemia virus (MMLV) gag gene lacking the start codon
   1383..1757    +  misc_feature   pol region: Moloney murine leukemia virus (MMLV) pol region containing the splice acceptor site
   1772..2722    +  CDS            Esr1 (fragment): ESR1_MOUSE - Also known as Esr, Estr, Estra, Nr3a1. Experimental evidence at protein level: Swiss-Prot protein existence level 1. Nuclear hormone receptor. The steroid hormones and their receptors are involved in the regulation of eukaryotic gene expression and affect cellular proliferation and differentiation in target tissues. Ligand-dependent nuclear transactivation involves either direct homodimer binding to a palindromic estrogen response element (ERE) sequence or association with other DNA-binding transcription factors, such as AP-1/c-Jun, c-Fos, ATF-2, Sp1 and Sp3, to mediate ERE- indep
   2726..3298    +  CDS            RAC1: RAC1_BOVIN - Experimental evidence at protein level: Swiss-Prot protein existence level 1. Plasma membrane-associated small GTPase which cycles between active GTP-bound and inactive GDP-bound states. In its active state, binds to a variety of effector proteins to regulate cellular responses such as secretory processes, phagocytosis of apoptotic cells, epithelial cell polarization, neurons adhesion, migration and differentiation, and growth-factor induced formation of membrane ruffles. Rac1 p21/rho GDI heterodimer is the active component of the cytosolic factor sigma 1, which is involved in sti
   3368..3489    +  LTR            3' LTR (ΔU3) (fragment): self-inactivating 3' long terminal repeat (LTR) from Moloney murine leukemia virus
   3490..3959    +  LTR            LTR: long terminal repeat from Moloney murine leukemia virus
   4025..4077    -  CDS            lacI (fragment): lac repressor; lacI; The lac repressor binds to the lac operator to inhibit transcription in E. coli. This inhibition can be relieved by adding lactose or isopropyl-β-D-thiogalactopyranoside (IPTG).
   4260..4848    -  rep_origin     ori: high-copy-number ColE1/pMB1/pBR322/pUC origin of replication
   4971..5105    -  polyA_signal   SV40 poly(A) signal: SV40 polyadenylation signal
   5128..5211    -  CDS            large T antigen (fragment): large T antigen from SV40 (simian virus 40)
   5220..5285    -  CDS            dmpM (fragment): DMPM_STRAD - Protein inferred from homology: Swiss-Prot protein existence level 3. From Streptomyces alboniger.
   5335..5934    -  CDS            PuroR: puromycin N-acetyltransferase; pac from Streptomyces alboniger; confers resistance to puromycin
   6017..6516    -  promoter       PGK promoter: mouse phosphoglycerate kinase 1 promoter
   6537..6560    +  promoter       tet promoter (fragment): E. coli promoter for tetracycline efflux protein gene
   6563..6907    +  CDS            BRRF2_EBVB9 (fragment): Protein inferred from homology: Swiss-Prot protein existence level 3. From Epstein-Barr virus (strain B95-8) (HHV-4) (Human herpesvirus 4).
   6945..7293    +  CDS            EBNA1 (fragment): Epstein-Barr nuclear antigen 1, also known as EBNA-1 crucial for latent viral infection, and for episomal amplification of vectors containing the oriP origin (Okita et al., 2013)
   7242..8249    +  CDS            EBNA1 (fragment): Epstein-Barr nuclear antigen 1, also known as EBNA-1 crucial for latent viral infection, and for episomal amplification of vectors containing the oriP origin (Okita et al., 2013)
   8332..8550    +  CDS            gL (fragment): GL_EBVB9 - Experimental evidence at protein level: Swiss-Prot protein existence level 1. The heterodimer glycoprotein H-glycoprotein L is required for the fusion of viral and plasma membranes leading to virus entry into the host cell. Acts as a functional inhibitor of gH and maintains gH in an inhibited form. Upon binding to host integrins, gL dissociates from gH leading to activation of the viral fusion glycoproteins gB and gH. Fusion of EBV with B-lymphocytes requires the additional receptor- binding protein gp42, which forms a complex with gH/gL. The heterodimer gH/gL targets also host EPHA
   8551..10340   +  rep_origin     oriP: Epstein-Barr virus oriP replication origin (Yates et al., 2000)
  10834..11694   -  CDS            AmpR: β-lactamase; bla; confers resistance to ampicillin, carbenicillin, and related antibiotics
  11695..11799   -  promoter       AmpR promoter: bla
  12216..472     +  LTR            LTR (across the origin): long terminal repeat from Moloney murine leukemia virus
>Addgene plasmid #128583 | pLZRS-ER-Rac1-P29S-shortlinker | addgene full sequence | sequence record 253120 | Addgene NGS Result
CTGAATATGGGCCAAACAGGATATCTGTGGTAAGCAGTTCCTGCCCCGGCTCAGGGCCAAGAACAGATGG
AACAGCTGAATATGGGCCAAACAGGATATCTGTGGTAAGCAGTTCCTGCCCCGGCTCAGGGCCAAGAACA
GATGGTCCCCAGATGCGGTCCAGCCCTCAGCAGTTTCTAGAGAACCATCAGATGTTTCCAGGGTGCCCCA
AGGACCTGAAATGACCCTGTGCCTTATTTGAACTAACCAATCAGTTCGCTTCTCGCTTCTGTTCGCGCGC
TTCTGCTCCCCGAGCTCAATAAAAGAGCCCACAACCCCTCACTCGGCGCGCCAGTCCTCCGATTGACTGA
GTCGCCCGGGTACCCGTGTATCCAATAAACCCTCTTGCAGTTGCATCCGACTTGTGGTCTCGCTGTTCCT
TGGGAGGGTCTCCTCTGAGTGATTGACTACCCGTCAGCGGGGGTCTTTCATTTGGGGGCTCGTCCGGGAT
CGGGAGACCCCTGCCCAGGGACCACCGACCCACCACCGGGAGGTAAGCTGGCCAGCAACTTATCTGTGTC
TGTCCGATTGTCTAGTGTCTATGACTGATTTTATGCGCCTGCGTCGGTACTAGTTAGCTAACTAGCTCTG
TATCTGGCGGACCCGTGGTGGAACTGACGAGTTCGGAACACCCGGCCGCAACCCTGGGAGACGTCCCAGG
GACTTCGGGGGCCGTTTTTGTGGCCCGACCTGAGTCCAAAAATCCCGATCGTTTTGGACTCTTTGGTGCA
CCCCCCTTAGAGGAGGGATATGTGGTTCTGGTAGGAGACGAGAACCTAAAACAGTTCCCGCCTCCGTCTG
AATTTTTGCTTTCGGTTTGGGACCGAAGCCGCGCCGCGCGTCTTGTCTGCTGCAGCATCGTTCTGTGTTG
TCTCTGTCTGACTGTGTTTCTGTATTTGTCTGAAAATATGGGCCCGGGCCAGACTGTTACCACTCCCTTA
AGTTTGACCTTAGGTCACTGGAAAGATGTCGAGCGGATCGCTCACAACCAGTCGGTAGATGTCAAGAAGA
GACGTTGGGTTACCTTCTGCTCTGCAGAATGGCCAACCTTTAACGTCGGATGGCCGCGAGACGGCACCTT
TAACCGAGACCTCATCACCCAGGTTAAGATCAAGGTCTTTTCACCTGGCCCGCATGGACACCCAGACCAG
GTCCCCTACATCGTGACCTGGGAAGCCTTGGCTTTTGACCCCCCTCCCTGGGTCAAGCCCTTTGTACACC
CTAAGCCTCCGCCTCCTCTTCCTCCATCCGCCCCGTCTCTCCCCCTTGAACCTCCTCGTTCGACCCCGCC
TCGATCCTCCCTTTATCCAGCCCTCACTCCTTCTCTAGGCGCCCCCATATGGCCATATGAGATCTTATAT
GGGGCACCCCCGCCCCTTGTAAACTTCCCTGACCCTGACATGACAAGAGTTACTAACAGCCCCTCTCTCC
AAGCTCACTTACAGGCTCTCTACTTAGTCCAGCACGAAGTCTGGAGACCTCTGGCGGCAGCCTACCAAGA
ACAACTGGACCGACCGGTGGTACCTCACCCTTACCGAGTCGGCGACACAGTGTGGGTCCGCCGACACCAG
ACTAAGAACCTAGAACCTCGCTGGAAAGGACCTTACACAGTCCTGCTGACCACCCCCACCGCCCTCAAAG
TAGACGGCATCGCAGCTTGGATACACGCCGCCCACGTGAAGGCTGCCGACCCCGGGGGTGGACCATCCTC
TAGACTGCCGGATCCACCATGCGAAATGAAATGGGTGCTTCAGGAGACATGAGGGCTGCCAACCTTTGGC
CAAGCCCTCTTGTGATTAAGCACACTAAGAAGAATAGCCCTGCCTTGTCCTTGACAGCTGACCAGATGGT
CAGTGCCTTGTTGGATGCTGAACCGCCCATGATCTATTCTGAATATGATCCTTCTAGACCCTTCAGTGAA
GCCTCAATGATGGGCTTATTGACCAACCTAGCAGATAGGGAGCTGGTTCATATGATCAACTGGGCAAAGA
GAGTGCCAGGCTTTGGGGACTTGAATCTCCATGATCAGGTCCACCTTCTCGAGTGTGCCTGGCTGGAGAT
TCTGATGATTGGTCTCGTCTGGCGCTCCATGGAACACCCGGGGAAGCTCCTGTTTGCTCCTAACTTGCTC
CTGGACAGGAATCAAGGTAAATGTGTGGAAGGCATGGTGGAGATCTTTGACATGTTGCTTGCTACGTCAA
GTCGGTTCCGCATGATGAACCTGCAGGGTGAAGAGTTTGTGTGCCTCAAATCCATCATTTTGCTTAATTC
CGGAGTGTACACGTTTCTGTCCAGCACCTTGAAGTCTCTGGAAGAGAAGGACCACATCCACCGTGTCCTG
GACAAGATCACAGACACTTTGATCCACCTGATGGCCAAAGCTGGCCTGACTCTGCAGCAGCAGCATCGCC
GCCTAGCTCAGCTCCTTCTCATTCTTTCCCATATCCGGCATATGAGTAACAAACGCATGGAGCATCTCTA
CAACATGAAATGCAAGAACGTGGTACCCCTCTATGACCTGCTCCTGGAGATGTTGGATGCCCACCGCCTT
CATGCCCCAGCCAGTCGCATGGGAGTGCCCCCAGAGGAGCCCAGCCAGACCCAGCTGGCCACCACCAGCT
CCACTTCAGCACATTCCTTACAAACCTACTACATACCCCCGGAAGCAGAGGGCTTCCCCAACGATCAGGC
CATCAAGTGTGTGGTGGTGGGAGACGGAGCTGTTGGTAAAACCTGCCTGCTCATCAGTTACACGACCAAT
GCATTTAGTGGAGAGTACATCCCCACCGTCTTTGACAACTATTCTGCCAATGTTATGGTAGATGGAAAAC
CAGTGAATCTGGGCCTATGGGACACAGCTGGACAAGAAGATTATGACAGATTGCGTCCCCTCTCCTACCC
GCAGACAGACGTGTTCTTAATTTGCTTTTCCCTTGTGAGTCCTGCATCATTTGAAAATGTCCGTGCAAAG
TGGTATCCTGAAGTGCGACACCACTGTCCCAATACTCCTATCATCCTCGTGGGGACGAAGCTTGATCTTA
GGGATGATAAGGACACCATTGAGAAGCTGAAGGAGAAGAAGCTGACTCCCATCACCTACCCGCAGGGGCT
GGCCATGGCGAAAGAGATCGGTGCTGTCAAATACCTGGAGTGCTCAGCTCTCACACAGCGAGGACTCAAG
ACAGTGTTTGACGAAGCTATCCGAGCGGTTCTCTGTCCCCCTCCTGTCAAGAAGAGGAAGAGAAAATGCC
TGCTGTTGTAAGCGGCCGCCAGCACAGTGGTCGACGATAAAATAAAAGATTTTATTTAGTCTCCAGAAAA
AGGGGGGAATGAAAGACCCCACCTGTAGGTTTGGCAAGCTAGCTTAAGTAACGCCATTTTGCAAGGCATG
GAAAAATACATAACTGAGAATAGAGAAGTTCAGATCAAGGTCAGGAACAGATGGAACAGCTGAATATGGG
CCAAACAGGATATCTGTGGTAAGCAGTTCCTGCCCCGGCTCAGGGCCAAGAACAGATGGAACAGCTGAAT
ATGGGCCAAACAGGATATCTGTGGTAAGCAGTTCCTGCCCCGGCTCAGGGCCAAGAACAGATGGTCCCCA
GATGCGGTCCAGCCCTCAGCAGTTTCTAGAGAACCATCAGATGTTTCCAGGGTGCCCCAAGGACCTGAAA
TGACCCTGTGCCTTATTTGAACTAACCAATCAGTTCGCTTCTCGCTTCTGTTCGCGCGCTTCTGCTCCCC
GAGCTCAATAAAAGAGCCCACAACCCCTCACTCGGGGCGCCAGTCCTCCGATTGACTGAGTCGCCCGGGT
ACCCGTGTATCCAATAAACCCTCTTGCAGTTGCATCCGACTTGTGGTCTCGCTGTTCCTTGGGAGGGTCT
CCTCTGAGTGATTGACTACCCGTCAGCGGGGGTCTTTCACATGCAGCATGTATCAAAATTAATTTGGTTT
TTTTTCTTAAGTATTTACATTAAATGGCCATAGTTGCATTAATGAATCGGCCAACGCGCGGGGAGAGGCG
GTTTGCGTATTGGGCGCTCTTCCGCTTCCTCGCTCACTGACTCGCTGCGCTCGGTCGTTCGGCTGCGGCG
AGCGGTATCAGCTCACTCAAAGGCGGTAATACGGTTATCCACAGAATCAGGGGATAACGCAGGAAAGAAC
ATGTGAGCAAAAGGCCAGCAAAAGGCCAGGAACCGTAAAAAGGCCGCGTTGCTGGCGTTTTTCCATAGGC
TCCGCCCCCCTGACGAGCATCACAAAAATCGACGCTCAAGTCAGAGGTGGCGAAACCCGACAGGACTATA
AAGATACCAGGCGTTTCCCCCTGGAAGCTCCCTCGTGCGCTCTCCTGTTCCGACCCTGCCGCTTACCGGA
TACCTGTCCGCCTTTCTCCCTTCGGGAAGCGTGGCGCTTTCTCATAGCTCACGCTGTAGGTATCTCAGTT
CGGTGTAGGTCGTTCGCTCCAAGCTGGGCTGTGTGCACGAACCCCCCGTTCAGCCCGACCGCTGCGCCTT
ATCCGGTAACTATCGTCTTGAGTCCAACCCGGTAAGACACGACTTATCGCCACTGGCAGCAGCCACTGGT
AACAGGATTAGCAGAGCGAGGTATGTAGGCGGTGCTACAGAGTTCTTGAAGTGGTGGCCTAACTACGGCT
ACACTAGAAGAACAGTATTTGGTATCTGCGCTCTGCTGAAGCCAGTTACCTTCGGAAAAAGAGTTGGTAG
CTCTTGATCCGGCAAACAAACCACCGCTGGTAGCGGTGGTTTTTTTGTTTGCAAGCAGCAGATTACGCGC
AGAAAAAAAGGATCTCAAGAAGATCCTTTGATCTTTTCTACGGGGTCTGACGCTCAGTGGAACGAAAACT
CACGTTAAGGGATTTTGGTCATGAGATTATCAAAAAGGATCTTCACCTAGATCCTTTTGCGGCCGAATTA
GATCCAGACATGATAAGATACATTGATGAGTTTGGACAAACCACAACTAGAATGCAGTGAAAAAAATGCT
TTATTTGTGAAATTTGTGATGCTATTGCTTTATTTGTAACCATTATAAGCTGCAATAAACAAGTTAACAA
CAACAATTGCATTCATTTTATGTTTCAGGTTCAGGGGGAGGTGTGGGAGGTTTTTTAAAGCAAGTAAAAC
CTCTACAAATGTGGTATGGCTGATTATGATCCTCTAGAGTCGGTGGGCCTCGGGGGCGGGTGCGGGGTCG
GCGGGGCCGCCCCGGGTGGCTTCGGTCGGAGCCATGGGGTCGTGCGCTCCTTTCGGTCGGGCGCTGCGGG
TCGTGGGGCGGGCGTCAGGCACCGGGCTTGCGGGTCATGCACCAGGTGCGCGGTCCTTCGGGCACCTCGA
CGTCGGCGGTGACGGTGAAGCCGAGCCGCTCGTAGAAGGGGAGGTTGCGGGGCGCGGAGGTCTCCAGGAA
GGCGGGCACCCCGGCGCGCTCGGCCGCCTCCACTCCGGGGAGCACGACGGCGCTGCCCAGACCCTTGCCC
TGGTGGTCGGGCGAGACGCCGACGGTGGCCAGGAACCACGCGGGCTCCTTGGGCCGGTGCGGCGCCAGGA
GGCCTTCCATCTGTTGCTGCGCGGCCAGCCGGGAACCGCTCAACTCGGCCATGCGCGGGCCGATCTCGGC
GAACACCGCCCCCGCTTCGACGCTCTCCGGCGTGGTCCAGACCGCCACCGCGGCGCCGTCGTCCGCGACC
CACACCTTGCCGATGTCGAGCCCGACGCGCGTGAGGAAGAGTTCTTGCAGCTCGGTGACCCGCTCGATGT
GGCGGTCCGGGTCGACGGTGTGGCGCGTGGCGGGGTAGTCGGCGAACGCGGCGGCGAGGGTGCGTACGGC
CCGGGGGACGTCGTCGCGGGTGGCGAGGCGCACCGTGGGCTTGTACTCGGTCATGGAAGGTCGTCTCCTT
GTGAGGGGTCAGGGGCGTGGGTCAGGGGATGGTGGCGGCACCGGTCGTGGCGGCCGACCTGCAGGTCGAA
AGGCCCGGAGATGAGGAAGAGGAGAACAGCGCGGCAGACGTGCGCTTTTGAAGCGTGCAGAATGCCGGGC
CTCCGGAGGACCTTCGGGCGCCCGCCCCGCCCCTGAGCCCGCCCCTGAGCCCGCCCCCGGACCCACCCCT
TCCCAGCCTCTGAGCCCAGAAAGCGAAGGAGCAAAGCTGCTATTGGCCGCTGCCCCAAAGGCCTACCCGC
TTCCATTGCTCAGCGGTGCTGTCCATCTGCACGAGACTAGTGAGACGTGCTACTTCCATTTGTCACGTCC
TGCACGACGCGAGCTGCGGGGCGGGGGGGAACTTCCTGACTAGGGGAGGAGTAGAAGGTGGCGCGAAGGG
GCCACCAAAGAACGGAGCCGGTTGGCGCCTACCGGTGGATGTGGAATGTGTGCGAGGCCAGAGGCCACTT
GTGTAGCGCCAAGTGCCCAGCGGGGCTGCTAAAGCGCATGCTCCAGACTGCCTTGGGAAAAGCGCCTCCC
CTACCCGGTAGAATTAATTCTCATGTTTGACAGCTTATCATCGATAAGCTGATCCTCACAGGCCGCACCC
AGCTTTTCTTCCGTTGCCCCAGTAGCATCTCTGTCTGGTGACCTTGAAGAGGAAGAGGAGGGGTCCCGAG
AATCCCCATCCCTACCGTCCAGCAAAAAGGGGGACGAGGAATTTGAGGCCTGGCTTGAGGCTCAGGACGC
AAATCTTGAGGATGTTCAGCGGGAGTTTTCCGGGCTGCGAGTAATTGGTGATGAGGACGAGGATGGTTCG
GAGGATGGGGAATTTTCAGACCTGGATCTGTCTGACAGCGACCATGAAGGGGATGAGGGTGGGGGGGCTG
TTGGAGGGGGCAGGAGTCTGCACTCCCTGTATTCACTGAGCGTCGTCTAATAAAGATGTCTATTGATCTC
TTTTAGTGTGAATCATGTCTGACGAGGGGCCAGGTACAGGACCTGGAAATGGCCTAGGAGAGAAGGGAGA
CACATCTGGACCAGAAGGCTCCGGCGGCAGTGGACCTCAAAGAAGAGGGGGTGATAACCATGGACGAGGA
CGGGGAAGAGGACGAGGACGAGGAGGCGGAAGACCAGGAGCCCCGGGCGGCTCAGGATCAGGGCCAAGAC
ATAGAGATGGTGTCCGGAGACCCCAAAAACGTCCAAGTTGCATTGGCTGCAAAGGGACCCACGGTGGAAC
AGGAGCAGGAGCAGGAGCGGGAGGGGCAGGAGCAGGAGGGGCAGGAGCAGGAGGAGGGGCAGGAGCAGGA
GGNNNGGCAGGAGCAGGAGGTGGAGGCCGGGGTCGAGGAGGCAGTGGAGGCCGGGGTCGAGGAGGTAGTG
GAGGCCGGGGTCGAGGAGGTAGTGGAGGCCGCCGGGGTAGAGGACGTGAAAGAGCCAGGGGGGGAAGTCG
TGAAAGAGCCAGGGGGAGAGGTCGTGGACGTGGAGAAAAGAGGCCCAGGAGTCCCAGTAGTCAGTCATCA
TCATCCGGGTCTCCACCGCGCAGGCCCCCTCCAGGTAGAAGGCCATTTTTCCACCCTGTAGGGGAAGCCG
ATTATTTTGAATACCACCAAGAAGGTGGCCCAGATGGTGAGCCTGACGTGCCCCCGGGAGCGATAGAGCA
GGGCCCCGCAGATGACCCAGGAGAAGGCCCAAGCACTGGACCCCGGGGTCAGGGTGATGGAGGCAGGCGC
AAAAAAGGAGGGTGGTTTGGAAAGCATCGTGGTCAAGGAGGTTCCAACCCGAAATTTGAGAACATTGCAG
AAGGTTTAAGAGCTCTCCTGGCTAGGAGTCACGTAGAAAGGACTACCGACGAAGGAACTTGGGTCGCCGG
TGTGTTCGTATATGGAGGTAGTAAGACCTCCCTTTACAACCTAAGGCGAGGAACTGCCCTTGCTATTCCA
CAATGTCGTCTTACACCATTGAGTCGTCTCCCCTTTGGAATGGCCCCTGGACCCGGCCCACAACCTGGCC
CGCTAAGGGAGTCCATTGTCTGTTATTTCATGGTCTTTTTACAAACTCATATATTTGCTGAGGTTTTGAA
GGATGCGATTAAGGACCTTGTTATGACAAAGCCCGCTCCTACCTGCAATATCAGGGTGACTGTGTGCAGC
TTTGACGATGGAGTAGATTTGCCTCCCTGGTTTCCACCTATGGTGGAAGGGGCTGCCGCGGAGGGTGATG
ACGGAGATGACGGAGATGAAGGAGGTGATGGAGATGAGGGTGAGGAAGGGCAGGAGTGATGTAACTTGTT
AGGAGACGCCCTCAATCGTATTAAAAGCCGTGTATTCCCCCGCACTAAAGAATAAATCCCCAGTAGACAT
CATGCGTGCTGTTGGTGTATTTCTGGCCATCTGTCTTGTCACCATTTTCGTCCTCCCAACATGGGGCAAT
TGGGCATACCCATGTTGTCACGTCACTCAGCTCCGCGCTCAACACCTTCTCGCGTTGGAAAACATTAGCG
ACATTTACCTGGTGAGCAATCAGACATGCGACGGCTTTAGCCTGGCCTCCTTAAATTCACCTAAGAATGG
GAGCAACCAGCAGGAAAAGGACAAGCAGCGAAAATTCACGCCCCCTTGGGAGGTGGCGGCATATGCAAAG
GATAGCACTCCCACTCTACTACTGGGTATCATATGCTGACTGTATATGCATGAGGATAGCATATGCTACC
CGGATACAGATTAGGATAGCATATACTACCCAGATATAGATTAGGATAGCATATGCTACCCAGATATAGA
TTAGGATAGCCTATGCTACCCAGATATAAATTAGGATAGCATATACTACCCAGATATAGATTAGGATAGC
ATATGCTACCCAGATATAGATTAGGATAGCCTATGCTACCCAGATATAGATTAGGATAGCATATGCTACC
CAGATATAGATTAGGATAGCATATGCTATCCAGATATTTGGGTAGTATATGCTACCCAGATATAAATTAG
GATAGCATATACTACCCTAATCTCTATTAGGATAGCATATGCTACCCGGATACAGATTAGGATAGCATAT
ACTACCCAGATATAGATTAGGATAGCATATGCTACCCAGATATAGATTAGGATAGCCTATGCTACCCAGA
TATAAATTAGGATAGCATATACTACCCAGATATAGATTAGGATAGCATATGCTACCCAGATATAGATTAG
GATAGCCTATGCTACCCAGATATAGATTAGGATAGCATATGCTATCCAGATATTTGGGTAGTATATGCTA
CCCATGGCAACATTAGCCCACCGTGCTCTCAGCGACCTCGTGAATATGAGGACCAACAACCCTGTGCTTG
GCGCTCAGGCGCAAGTGTGTGTAATTTGTCCTCCAGATCGCAGCAATCGCGCCCCTATCTTGGCCCGCCC
ACCTACTTATGCAGGTATTCCCCGGGGTGCCATTAGTGGTTTTGTGGGCAAGTGGTTTGACCGCAGTGGT
TAGCGGGGTTACAATCAGCCAAGTTATTACACCCTTATTTTACAGTCCAAAACCGCAGGGCGGCGTGTGG
GGGCTGACGCGTGCCCCCACTCCACAATTTCAAAAAAAAGAGTGGCCACTTGTCTTTGTTTATGGGCCCC
ATTGGCGTGGAGCCCCGTTTAATTTTCGGGGGTGTTAGAGACAACCAGTGGAGTCCGCTGCTGTCGGCGT
CCACTCTCTTTCCCCTTGTTACAAATAGAGTGTAACAACATGGTTCACCTGTCTTGGTCCCTGCCTGGGA
CACATCTTAATAACCCCAGTATCATATTGCACTAGGATTATGTGTTGCCCATAGCCATAAATTCGTGTGA
GATGGACATCCAGTCTTTACGGCTTGTCCCCACCCCATGGATTTCTATTGTTAAAGATATTCAGAATGTT
TCATTCCTACACTAGTATTTATTGCCCAAGGGGTTTGTGAGGGTTATATTGGTGTCATAGCACAATGCCA
CCACTGAACCCCCCGTCCAAATTTTATTCTGGGGGCGTCACCTGAAACCTTGTTTTCGAGCACCTCACAT
ACACCTTACTGTTCACAACTCAGCAGTTATTCTATTAGCTAAACGAAGGAGAATGAAGAAGCAGGCGAAG
ATTCAGGAGAGTTCACTGCCCGCTCCTTGATCTTCAGCCACTGCCCTTGTGACTAAAATGGTTCACTACC
CTCGTGGAATCCTGACCCCATGTAAATAAAACCGTGACAGCTCATGGGGTGGGAGATATCGCTGTTCCTT
AGGACCCTTTTACTAACCCTAATTCGATAGCATATGCTTCCCGTTGGGTAACATATGCTATTGAATTAGG
GTTAGTCTGGATAGTATATACTACTACCCGGGAAGCATATGCTACCCGTTTAGGGTTAACAAGGGGGCCT
TATAAACACTATTGCTAATGCCCTCTTGAGGGTCCGCTTATCGGTAGCTACACAGGCCCCTCTGATTGAC
GTTGGTGTAGCCTCCCGTAGTCTTCCTGGGCCCCTGGGAGGTACATGTCCCCCAGCATTGGTGTAAGAGC
TTCAGCCAAGAGTTACACATAAAGGCAATGTTGTGTTGCAGTCCACAGACTGCAAAGTCTGCTCCAGGAT
GAAAGCCACTCAGTGTTGGCAAATGTGCACATCCATTTATAAGGATGTCAACTACAGTCAGAGAACCCCT
TTGTGTTTGGTCCCCCCCCGTGTCACATGTGGAACAGGGCCCAGTTGGCAAGTTGTACCAACCAACTGAA
GGGATTACATGCACTGCCCCGCGAAGAAGGGGCAGAGATGTCGTAGTCAGGTTTAGTTCGTCCGGGGCGG
GGATCTGGCCGCAAATCAATCTAAAGTATATATGAGTAAACTTGGTCTGACAGTTACCAATGCTTAATCA
GTGAGGCACCTATCTCAGCGATCTGTCTATTTCGTTCATCCATAGTTGCCTGACTCCCCGTCGTGTAGAT
AACTACGATACGGGAGGGCTTACCATCTGGCCCCAGTGCTGCAATGATACCGCGAGACCCACGCTCACCG
GCTCCAGATTTATCAGCAATAAACCAGCCAGCCGGAAGGGCCGAGCGCAGAAGTGGTCCTGCAACTTTAT
CCGCCTCCATCCAGTCTATTAATTGTTGCCGGGAAGCTAGAGTAAGTAGTTCGCCAGTTAATAGTTTGCG
CAACGTTGTTGCCATTGCTACAGGCATCGTGGTGTCACGCTCGTCGTTTGGTATGGCTTCATTCAGCTCC
GGTTCCCAACGATCAAGGCGAGTTACATGATCCCCCATGTTGTGCAAAAAAGCGGTTAGCTCCTTCGGTC
CTCCGATCGTTGTCAGAAGTAAGTTGGCCGCAGTGTTATCACTCATGGTTATGGCAGCACTGCATAATTC
TCTTACTGTCATGCCATCCGTAAGATGCTTTTCTGTGACTGGTGAGTACTCAACCAAGTCATTCTGAGAA
TAGTGTATGCGGCGACCGAGTTGCTCTTGCCCGGCGTCAATACGGGATAATACCGCGCCACATAGCAGAA
CTTTAAAAGTGCTCATCATTGGAAAACGTTCTTCGGGGCGAAAACTCTCAAGGATCTTACCGCTGTTGAG
ATCCAGTTCGATGTAACCCACTCGTGCACCCAACTGATCTTCAGCATCTTTTACTTTCACCAGCGTTTCT
GGGTGAGCAAAAACAGGAAGGCAAAATGCCGCAAAAAAGGGAATAAGGGCGACACGGAAATGTTGAATAC
TCATACTCTTCCTTTTTCAATATTATTGAAGCATTTATCAGGGTTATTGTCTCATGAGCGGATACATATT
TGAATGTATTTAGAAAAATAAACAAATAGGGGTTCCGCGCACATTTCCCCGAAAAGTGCCACCAGCTTTG
CTCTTAGGAGTTTCCTAATACATCCCAAACTCAAATATATAAAGCATTTGACTTGTTCTATGCCCTAGGG
GGCGGGGGGAAGCTAAGCCAGCTTTTTTTAACATTTAAAATGTTAATTCCATTTTAAATGCACAGATGTT
TTTATTTCATAAGGGTTTCAATGTGCATGAATGCTGCAATATTCCTGTTACCAAAGCTAGTATAAATAAA
AATAGATAAACGTGGAAATTACTTAGAGTTTCTGTCATTAACGTTTCCTTCCTCAGTTGACAACATAAAT
GCGCTGCTGAGAAGCCAGTTTGCATCTGTCAGGATCAATTTCCCATTATGCCAGTCATATTAATTACTAG
TCAATTAGTTGATTTTTATTTTTGACATATACATGTGAAAGACCCCACCTGTAGGTTTGGCAAGCTAGCT
TAAGTAACGCCATTTTGCAAGGCATGGAAAAATACATAACTGAGAATAGAAAAGTTCAGATCAAGGTCAG
GAACAGATGGAACAG
